>Addgene plasmid #146121 | pAc5.1B-lambdaN-HA-DmEDC3_1-101-V5His6_D | depositor full sequence | sequence record 288566 | Full Sequence
CTTCAAGGAATTAATTCTATATTCTAAAAACACAAATGATACTTCTAAAAAAAATCATGAATGGCATCAA
CTCTGAATCAAATCTTTGCAGATGCACCTACTTCTCATTTCCACTGTCACATCATTTTTCCAGATCTCGC
TGCCTGTTATGTGGCCCACAAACCAAGACACGTTTTATGGCCATTAAAGCTGGCTGATCGTCGCCAAACA
CCAAATACATATCAATATGTACATTCGAGAAAGAAGCGATCAAAGAAGCGTCTTCGGGCGAGTAGGAGAA
TGCGGAGGAGAAGGAGAACGAGCTGATCTAGTATCTCTCCACAATCCAATGCCAACTGACCAACTGGCCA
TATTCGGAGCAATTTGAAGCCAATTTCCATCGCCTGGCGATCGCTCCATTCTTGGCTATATGTTTTTCAC
CGTTCCCGGGGCCATTTTCAAAGACTCGTCGGTAAGATAAGATTGTGTCACTCGCTGTCTCTCTTCATTT
GTCGAAGAATGCTGAGGAATTTCGCGATGACGTCGGCGAGTATTTTGAAGAATGAGAATAATTTGTATTT
ATACGAAAATCAGTTAGTGGAATTTTCTACAAAAACATGTTATCTATAGATAATTTTGTTGCAAAATATG
TTGACTATGACAAAGATTGTATGTATATACCTTTAATGTATTCTCATTTTCTTATGTATTTATAATGGCA
ATGATGATACTGATGATATTTTAAGATGATGCCAGACCACAGGCTGATTTCTGCGTCTTTTGCCGAACGC
AGTGCATGTGCGGTTGTTGTTTTTTGGAATAGTTTCAATTTTCGGACTGTCCGCTTTGATTTCAGTTTCT
TGGCTTATTCAAAAAGCAAAGTAAAGCCAAAAAAGCGAGATGGCAATACCAAATGCGGCAAAACGGTAGT
GGAAGGAAAGGGGTGCGGGGCAGCGGAAGGAAGGGTGGGGCGGGGCGTGGCGGGGTCTGTGGCTGGGCGC
GACGTCACCGACGTTGGAGCCACTCCTTTGACCATGTGTGCGTGTGTGTATTATTCGTGTCTCGCCACTC
GCCGGTTGTTTTTTTCTTTTTATCTCGCTCTCTCTAGCGCCATCTCGTACGCATGCTCAACGCACCGCAT
GTTGCCGTGTCCTTTATGCGTCATTTTGGCTCGAAATAGGCAATTATTTAAACAAAGATTAGTCAACGAA
AACGCTAAAATAAATAAGTCTACAATATGGTTACTTATTGCCATGTGTGTGCAGCCAACGATAGCAACAA
AAGCAACAACACAGTGGCTTTCCCTCTTTCACTTTTTGTTTGCAAGCGCGTGCGAGCAAGACGGCACGAC
CGGCAAACGCAATTACGCTGACAAAGAGCAGACGAAGTTTTGGCCGAAAAACATCAAGGCGCCTGATACG
AATGCATTTGCAATAACAATTGCGATATTTAATATTGTTTATGAAGCTGTTTGACTTCAAAACACACAAA
AAAAAAAATAAAACAAATTATTTGAAAGAGAATTAGGAATCGGACAGCTTATCGTTACGGGCTAACAGCA
CACCGAGACGAAATAGCTTACCTGACGTCACAGCCTCTGGAAGAACTGCCGCCAAGCAGAGAGAGAGAGA
AAAAGAGGGAGAGCAGCTTAGACCGCATGTGCTTGTGTGTGAGGCGTCTCTCTCTTCGTCTCCTGTTTGC
GCAAACGCATAGACTGCACTGAGAAAATCGATTACCTATTTTTTATGAATGAATATTTGCACTATTACTA
TTCAAAACTATTAAGATAGCAATCACATTCAATAGCCAAATACTATACCACCTGAGCGATGCAACGAAAT
GATCAATTTGAGCAAAAATGCTGCATATTTAGGACGGCATCATTATAGAAATGCTTCTTGCTGTGTACTT
TTCTCTCGTCTGGCAGCTGTTTCGCCGTTATTGTTAAAACCGGCTTAAGTTAGGTGTGTTTTCTACGACT
AGTGATGCCCCTACTAGAAGATGTGTGTTGCACAAATGTCCCTGAATAACCAATTTGAAGTGCAGATAGC
AGTAAACGTAAGCTAATATGAATATTATTTAACTGTAATGTTTTAATATCGCTGGACATTACTAATAAAC
CCACTATAAACACATGTACATATGTATGTTTTGGCATACAATGAGTAGTTGGGGAAAAAATGTGTAAAAG
CACCGTGACCATCACAGCATAAAGATAACCAGCTGAAGTATCGAATATGAGTAACCCCCAAATTGAATCA
CATGCCGCAACTGATAGGACCCATGGAAGTACACTCTTCATGGCGATATACAAGACACACACAAGCACGA
ACACCCAGTTGCGGAGGAAATTCTCCGTAAATGAAAACCCAATCGGCGAACAATTCATACCCATATATGG
TAAAAGTTTTGAACGCGACTTGAGAGCGGAGAGCATTGCGGCTGATAAGGTTTTAGCGCTAAGCGGGCTT
TATAAAACGGGCTGCGGGACCAGTTTTCATATCACTACCGTTTGAGTTCTTGTGCTGTGTGGATACTCCT
CCCGACACAAAGCCGCTCCATCAGCCAGCAGTCGTCTAATCCAGAGACCCCGGATCGGGGTACCAACATG
GACGCACAAACACGACGACGTGAGCGTCGCGCTGAGAAACAAGCTCAATGGAAAGCTGCAAACGGTGGAT
CTCCTCCACATATGGCTTACCCATACGATGTTCCAGATTACGCTCCTCCAAGCTTGAATTCCATGGGTCC
GACGGATCAAGACTGGATCGGCTGTGCAGTGTCTATAGCCTGCGACGAGGTCCTGGGCGTCTTCCAGGGC
CTGATCAAGCAGATTTCTGCCGAGGAGATCACCATTGTGAGGGCTTTCCGCAATGGCGTGCCGCTGCGAA
AGCAGAACGCCGAGGTGGTCCTCAAGTGCACGGACATTCGCAGCATCGATCTCATCGAGCCCGCAAAGCA
AGATCTGGATGGGCACACGGCGCCGCCGCCAGTGGTCAACAAGCCCACGCCCGTCAAGCTGCCCCACTTC
TCCAACATCCTGGGCGGCGGCCGCTCGAGTCTAGAGGGCCCGCGGTTCGAAGGTAAGCCTATCCCTAACC
CTCTCCTCGGTCTCGATTCTACGCGTACCGGTCATCATCACCATCACCATTGAGTTTAAACCCGCTGATC
AGCCTCGACTGTGCCTTCTAAGGCCTGAGCTCGCTGATCAGCCTCGATCGAGGATCCAGACATGATAAGA
TACATTGATGAGTTTGGACAAACCACAACTAGAATGCAGTGAAAAAAATGCTTTATTTGTGAAATTTGTG
ATGCTATTGCTTTATTTGTAACCATTATAAGCTGCAATAAACAAGTTAACAACAACAATTGCATTCATTT
TATGTTTCAGGTTCAGGGGGAGGTGTGGGAGGTTTTTTAAAGCAAGTAAAACCTCTACAAATGTGGTATG
GCTGATTATGATCAGTCGACCGATGCCCTTGAGAGCCTTCAACCCAGTCAGCTCCTTCCGGTGGGCGCGG
GGCATGACTATCGTCGCCGCACTTATGACTGTCTTCTTTATCATGCAACTCGTAGGACAGGTGCCGGCAG
CGCTCTGGGTCATTTTCGGCGAGGACCGCTTTCGCTGGAGCGCGACGATGATCGGCCTGTCGCTTGCGGT
ATTCGGAATCTTGCACGCCCTCGCTCAAGCCTTCGTCACTGGTCCCGCCACCAAACGTTTCGGCGAGAAG
CAGGCCATTATCGCCGGCATGGCGGCCGACGCGCTGGGCTACGTCTTGCTGGCGTTCGCGACGCGAGGCT
GGATGGCCTTCCCCATTATGATTCTTCTCGCTTCCGGCGGCATCGGGATGCCCGCGTTGCAGGCCATGCT
GTCCAGGCAGGTAGATGACGACCATCAGGGACAGCTTCAAGGATCGCTCGCGGCTCTTACCAGCCAGCAA
AAGGCCAGGAACCGTAAAAAGGCCGCGTTGCTGGCGTTTTTCCATAGGCTCCGCCCCCCTGACGAGCATC
ACAAAAATCGACGCTCAAGTCAGAGGTGGCGAAACCCGACAGGACTATAAAGATACCAGGCGTTTCCCCC
TGGAAGCTCCCTCGTGCGCTCTCCTGTTCCGACCCTGCCGCTTACCGGATACCTGTCCGCCTTTCTCCCT
TCGGGAAGCGTGGCGCTTTCTCAATGCTCACGCTGTAGGTATCTCAGTTCGGTGTAGGTCGTTCGCTCCA
AGCTGGGCTGTGTGCACGAACCCCCCGTTCAGCCCGACCGCTGCGCCTTATCCGGTAACTATCGTCTTGA
GTCCAACCCGGTAAGACACGACTTATCGCCACTGGCAGCAGCCACTGGTAACAGGATTAGCAGAGCGAGG
TATGTAGGCGGTGCTACAGAGTTCTTGAAGTGGTGGCCTAACTACGGCTACACTAGAAGGACAGTATTTG
GTATCTGCGCTCTGCTGAAGCCAGTTACCTTCGGAAAAAGAGTTGGTAGCTCTTGATCCGGCAAACAAAC
CACCGCTGGTAGCGGTGGTTTTTTTGTTTGCAAGCAGCAGATTACGCGCAGAAAAAAAGGATCTCAAGAA
GATCCTTTGATCTTTTCTACGGGGTCTGACGCTCAGTGGAACGAAAACTCACGTTAAGGGATTTTGGTCA
TGAGATTATCAAAAAGGATCTTCACCTAGATCCTTTTAAATTAAAAATGAAGTTTTAAATCAATCTAAAG
TATATATGAGTAAACTTGGTCTGACAGTTACCAATGCTTAATCAGTGAGGCACCTATCTCAGCGATCTGT
CTATTTCGTTCATCCATAGTTGCCTGACTCCCCGTCGTGTAGATAACTACGATACGGGAGGGCTTACCAT
CTGGCCCCAGTGCTGCAATGATACCGCGAGACCCACGCTCACCGGCTCCAGATTTATCAGCAATAAACCA
GCCAGCCGGAAGGGCCGAGCGCAGAAGTGGTCCTGCAACTTTATCCGCCTCCATCCAGTCTATTAATTGT
TGCCGGGAAGCTAGAGTAAGTAGTTCGCCAGTTAATAGTTTGCGCAACGTTGTTGCCATTGCTGCAGGCA
TCGTGGTGTCACGCTCGTCGTTTGGTATGGCTTCATTCAGCTCCGGTTCCCAACGATCAAGGCGAGTTAC
ATGATCCCCCATGTTGTGCAAAAAAGCGGTTAGCTCCTTCGGTCCTCCGATCGTTGTCAGAAGTAAGTTG
GCCGCAGTGTTATCACTCATGGTTATGGCAGCACTGCATAATTCTCTTACTGTCATGCCATCCGTAAGAT
GCTTTTCTGTGACTGGTGAGTACTCAACCAAGTCATTCTGAGAATAGTGTATGCGGCGACCGAGTTGCTC
TTGCCCGGCGTCAACACGGGATAATACCGCGCCACATAGCAGAACTTTAAAAGTGCTCATCATTGGAAAA
CGTTCTTCGGGGCGAAAACTCTCAAGGATCTTACCGCTGTTGAGATCCAGTTCGATGTAACCCACTCGTG
CACCCAACTGATCTTCAGCATCTTTTACTTTCACCAGCGTTTCTGGGTGAGCAAAAACAGGAAGGCAAAA
TGCCGCAAAAAAGGGAATAAGGGCGACACGGAAATGTTGAATACTCATACTCTTCCTTTTTCAATATTAT
TGAAGCATTTATCAGGGTTATTGTCTCATGAGCGGATACATATTTGAATGTATTTAGAAAAATAAACAAA
TAGGGGTTCCGCGCACATTTCCCCGAAAAGTGCCACCTGACGTCTAAGAAACCATTATTATCATGACATT
AACCTATAAAAATAGGCGTATCACGAGGCCCTTTCGT
Features (pLannotate 1.2.2; 11 found; start..end, strand, type, name):
     56..2568    +  promoter       Ac5 promoter: Drosophila melanogaster actin 5C promoter
   2588..2653    +  CDS            N (fragment): REGN_LAMBD - Experimental evidence at protein level: Swiss-Prot protein existence level 1. Plays a role as a transcriptional antitermination factor that allows the virus to initiate its lytic phase. Activates expression of the delayed viral early genes by modifying host RNA polymerase (RNAP) into a form that is resistant to termination signals. This antitermination function requires the host NusA protein which serves to stabilize the interaction between antitermination protein N and host RNA polymerase. From Escherichia phage lambda (Bacteriophage lambda).
   2678..2704    +  CDS            3xHA (fragment): three tandem HA epitope tags
   2723..3025    +  CDS            Edc3 (fragment): EDC3_DROME - Experimental evidence at protein level: Swiss-Prot protein existence level 1. In the process of mRNA degradation, may play a role in mRNA decapping. From Drosophila melanogaster (Fruit fly).
   3062..3103    +  CDS            V5 tag: epitope tag from simian virus 5
   3203..3337    -  polyA_signal   SV40 poly(A) signal: SV40 polyadenylation signal
   3360..3444    -  CDS            large T antigen (fragment): large T antigen from SV40 (simian virus 40)
   3445..3915    +  CDS            TcR (fragment): tetracycline efflux protein; tet; confers resistance to tetracycline
   3959..4547    -  rep_origin     ori: high-copy-number ColE1/pMB1/pBR322/pUC origin of replication
   4718..5578    -  CDS            AmpR: β-lactamase; bla; confers resistance to ampicillin, carbenicillin, and related antibiotics
   5579..5683    -  promoter       AmpR promoter: bla
