[The description below was written by a language model from this plasmid's Addgene catalogue record and pLannotate feature annotations shown in this document.]
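Description:
pAc5.1B-lambdaN-HA-DmEDC3_1-101-V5His6_D is a 5,777 nt insect expression plasmid for producing an N-terminal fragment of the Drosophila melanogaster decapping enhancer EDC3 (Edc3, CG6311, also called LSm16) in fly cells. The catalogue lists the backbone as unknown, although the name and feature layout point to a pAc5.1-type vector. It is maintained in E. coli through a ColE1/pUC-family origin and selected with ampicillin via the bla gene and its own promoter. The record lists it as low copy, even though the annotated origin is of the high-copy type. Short fragments annotated as tetracycline resistance and SV40 large T antigen appear to be non-functional backbone remnants.

Expression is driven by the constitutive Drosophila actin 5C promoter and terminated by an SV40 polyadenylation signal. The open reading frame begins with a fragment of bacteriophage lambda N protein, followed by an HA epitope (annotated as a partial match to 3xHA, its length consistent with a single copy), then residues 1–101 of EDC3, and a C-terminal V5 tag. The name also indicates a His6 tag, which the feature table does not annotate.

The lambda N peptide binds boxB RNA hairpins, so such fusions are commonly used to tether a protein to a boxB-containing reporter mRNA, while the epitope tags allow detection or pull-down. The record itself states only insect expression as the purpose. The associated publication concerns a divergent Sm fold in EDC3 that mediates DCP1 binding and P-body targeting. The listed differences from the UniProt reference (N162T, K221E, D418G, and the silent A456G) are numbered beyond the boundaries of the 1–101 fragment and so probably describe the full-length parental clone.
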