Addgene plasmid #146121: pAc5.1B-lambdaN-HA-DmEDC3_1-101-V5His6_D
Purpose: Insect Expression of DmEDC3_1-101
Depositing lab: Elisa Izaurralde. Depositing organization: Max Planck Institute for Developmental Biology. Publication: A divergent Sm fold in EDC3 proteins mediates DCP1 binding and P-body targeting. Tritschler F, Eulalio A, Truffault V, Hartmann MD, Helms S, Schmidt S, Coles M, Izaurralde E, Weichenrieder O. Mol Cell Biol. 2007 Dec . 27(24):8600-11. 10.1128/MCB.01506-07 PubMed 17923697.
Backbone
  Vector backbone: Unknown
  Vector type: Insect Expression
Growth in bacteria
  Bacterial resistance: Ampicillin, 100 μg/mL
  Growth temperature: 37°C
  Growth strain: DH5alpha
  Copy number: Low Copy
Gene/Insert
  Gene/Insert name: DmEDC3_1-101
  Species: D. melanogaster (fly)
  Mutation: one silent mutation A456G and three mutations N162T, K221E and D418G compared to the sequence given by Uni Prot: Q9VVI2
  Entrez Gene: Edc3 (a.k.a. CG6311, DmEDC3, Dmel\CG6311, EDC3, LSm16)
  Cloning method: Unknown
Terms and licenses: Academic/Nonprofit Terms; Industry Terms: Not Available to Industry
Depositor comments: Plasmids from this collection were made available to the research community and donated after the lab closed. Please note that the sequence provided by the depositing laboratory may be theoretical/predicted or based on Sanger sequencing results. There may be discrepancies between sequencing results obtained by Addgene and the depositor sequence. If an Addgene verified sequence is not available, please contact before placing your order to request that our lab fully sequence the plasmid.
How to cite: pAc5.1B-lambdaN-HA-DmEDC3_1-101-V5His6_D was a gift from Elisa Izaurralde (Addgene plasmid # 146121 ; http://n2t.net/addgene:146121 ; RRID:Addgene_146121)
